Addgene plasmid #242416: pCMV CHMP2B-L4D,F5D-M85E-3XHA
Depositing lab: Franz-Ulrich Hartl. Publication: alpha-Synuclein aggregates inhibit ESCRT-III through sequestration and collateral degradation. Sitron CS, Trinkaus VA, Galesic A, Garhammer M, Yuste-Checa P, Dransfeld U, Feigenbutz D, Zhang J, Ivashko L, Dudanova I, Harper JW, Hartl FU. Mol Cell. 2025 Sep 18;85(18):3505-3523.e17. doi: 10.1016/j.molcel.2025.08.022. Epub 2025 Sep 10. PubMed 40934925.
Backbone
  Vector backbone: pHM6
  Backbone size w/o insert (bp): 5450
  Vector type: Mammalian Expression
  Selectable markers: Neomycin (select with G418)
Growth in bacteria
  Bacterial resistance: Ampicillin, 100 μg/mL
  Growth temperature: 37°C
  Growth strain: DH5alpha
  Copy number: High Copy
Gene/Insert
  Gene/Insert name: CHMP2B
  Species: H. sapiens (human)
  Mutation: L4D F5D M85E
  Entrez Gene: CHMP2B (a.k.a. ALS17, CHMP2.5, DMT1, FTDALS7, VPS2-2, VPS2B)
  Promoter: CMV
  Tag / fusion protein: 3xHA (C terminal on insert)
Terms and licenses: Academic/Nonprofit Terms; Industry Terms: Not Available to Industry
Depositor comments: Please visit https://doi.org/10.1101/2025.01.13.632710 for bioRxiv preprint.
How to cite: pCMV CHMP2B-L4D,F5D-M85E-3XHA was a gift from Franz-Ulrich Hartl (Addgene plasmid # 242416 ; http://n2t.net/addgene:242416 ; RRID:Addgene_242416)
