[The description below was written by a language model from this plasmid's Addgene catalogue record and pLannotate feature annotations shown in this document.]
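Description:
pCMV CHMP2B-L4D,F5D-M85E-3XHA is a mammalian expression plasmid built on the pHM6 backbone, with a sequenced length of about 6.1 kb. It expresses a triple point mutant of human CHMP2B. It is maintained in E. coli as a high-copy plasmid through a ColE1/pUC-type origin and is selected with ampicillin via the β-lactamase gene and its own promoter. An f1 origin is also present, along with remnants of lac regulatory sequence and a bom fragment that come with the backbone. For selection in mammalian cells, an SV40 enhancer/early promoter drives a neomycin phosphotransferase gene, followed by an SV40 polyadenylation signal, giving G418 resistance. The short ble fragment annotated just downstream of neo appears to be a partial carry-over rather than a functional marker.

In the expression cassette, the human cytomegalovirus immediate early enhancer and promoter sit upstream of the CHMP2B coding sequence, and transcription ends at the bovine growth hormone poly(A) signal. The insert carries the substitutions L4D, F5D and M85E and is fused at its C terminus to a 3xHA epitope tag for detection or immunoprecipitation. The automated annotation picked up only a fragment of this tag. T7 and SP6 promoters flank the insert and can serve for in vitro transcription or as sequencing primer sites.

CHMP2B is a core subunit of the ESCRT-III complex, which acts in multivesicular body formation and endosomal cargo sorting. The record does not state the functional consequence of the three mutations. The plasmid was deposited with a study showing that α-synuclein aggregates inhibit ESCRT-III through sequestration and collateral degradation, which suggests it was used as a mutant CHMP2B variant in cell-based experiments.
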