Features (pLannotate 1.2.2; 22 found; start..end, strand, type, name):
     16..68      -  misc_feature   bom (fragment): basis of mobility region from pBR322
    223..602     +  enhancer       CMV enhancer: human cytomegalovirus immediate early enhancer
    603..806     +  promoter       CMV promoter: human cytomegalovirus (CMV) immediate early promoter
    802..835     +  LTR            5' LTR (truncated) (fragment): truncated 5' long terminal repeat (LTR) from HIV-1
    851..869     +  promoter       T7 promoter: promoter for bacteriophage T7 RNA polymerase
    889..1527    +  CDS            CHMP2B: CHM2B_HUMAN - Experimental evidence at protein level: Swiss-Prot protein existence level 1. Probable core component of the endosomal sorting required for transport complex III (ESCRT-III) which is involved in multivesicular bodies (MVBs) formation and sorting of endosomal cargo proteins into MVBs. MVBs contain intraluminal vesicles (ILVs) that are generated by invagination and scission from the limiting membrane of the endosome and mostly are delivered to lysosomes enabling degradation of membrane proteins, such as stimulated growth factor receptors, lysosomal enzymes and lipids. The MVB pathw
   1600..1623    +  CDS            3xHA (fragment): three tandem HA epitope tags
   1636..1654    -  promoter       SP6 promoter: promoter for bacteriophage SP6 RNA polymerase
   1680..1904    +  polyA_signal   bGH poly(A) signal: bovine growth hormone polyadenylation signal
   1908..1929    +  promoter       SV40 promoter (fragment): SV40 enhancer and early promoter
   1950..2378    +  rep_origin     f1 ori (sequence partly withheld): f1 bacteriophage origin of replication; arrow indicates direction of (+) strand synthesis
   2392..2721    +  promoter       SV40 promoter: SV40 enhancer and early promoter
   2788..3579    +  CDS            neo: KKA2_KLEPN - Also known as kan, nptII. Experimental evidence at protein level: Swiss-Prot protein existence level 1. Resistance to kanamycin, neomycin, paromomycin, ribostamycin, butirosin and gentamicin B. From Klebsiella pneumoniae.
   3603..3761    +  CDS            ble (fragment): BLE_KLEPN - Experimental evidence at protein level: Swiss-Prot protein existence level 1. Binding protein with a strong affinity to the bleomycin family of antibiotics. Binds to CL990; an antimitotic-antibiotic compound. From Klebsiella pneumoniae.
   3756..3877    +  polyA_signal   SV40 poly(A) signal: SV40 polyadenylation signal
   3950..3966    -  protein_bind   lac operator: The lac repressor binds to the lac operator to inhibit transcription in E. coli. This inhibition can be relieved by adding lactose or isopropyl-β-D-thiogalactopyranoside (IPTG). lac repressor encoded by lacI
   3974..4004    -  promoter       lac promoter: promoter for the E. coli lac operon
   4019..4040    -  protein_bind   CAP binding site: CAP binding activates transcription in the presence of cAMP. E. coli catabolite activator protein
   4053..4145    -  CDS            lacI (fragment): lac repressor; lacI; The lac repressor binds to the lac operator to inhibit transcription in E. coli. This inhibition can be relieved by adding lactose or isopropyl-β-D-thiogalactopyranoside (IPTG).
   4328..4916    -  rep_origin     ori: high-copy-number ColE1/pMB1/pBR322/pUC origin of replication
   5087..5947    -  CDS            AmpR: β-lactamase; bla; confers resistance to ampicillin, carbenicillin, and related antibiotics
   5948..6052    -  promoter       AmpR promoter: bla
>Addgene plasmid #242416 | pCMV CHMP2B-L4D,F5D-M85E-3XHA | addgene full sequence | sequence record 486113 | Addgene NGS Result
GATCTCCCGATCCCCTATGGTGCACTCTCAGTACAATCTGCTCTGATGCCGCATAGTTAAGCCAGTATCT
GCTCCCTGCTTGTGTGTTGGAGGTCGCTGAGTAGTGCGCGAGCAAAATTTAAGCTACAACAAGGCAAGGC
TTGACCGACAATTGCATGAAGAATCTGCTTAGGGTTAGGCGTTTTGCGCTGCTTCGCGATGTACGGGCCA
GATATACGCGTTGACATTGATTATTGACTAGTTATTAATAGTAATCAATTACGGGGTCATTAGTTCATAG
CCCATATATGGAGTTCCGCGTTACATAACTTACGGTAAATGGCCCGCCTGGCTGACCGCCCAACGACCCC
CGCCCATTGACGTCAATAATGACGTATGTTCCCATAGTAACGCCAATAGGGACTTTCCATTGACGTCAAT
GGGTGGAGTATTTACGGTAAACTGCCCACTTGGCAGTACATCAAGTGTATCATATGCCAAGTACGCCCCC
TATTGACGTCAATGACGGTAAATGGCCCGCCTGGCATTATGCCCAGTACATGACCTTATGGGACTTTCCT
ACTTGGCAGTACATCTACGTATTAGTCATCGCTATTACCATGGTGATGCGGTTTTGGCAGTACATCAATG
GGCGTGGATAGCGGTTTGACTCACGGGGATTTCCAAGTCTCCACCCCATTGACGTCAATGGGAGTTTGTT
TTGGCACCAAAATCAACGGGACTTTCCAAAATGTCGTAACAACTCCGCCCCATTGACGCAAATGGGCGGT
AGGCGTGTACGGTGGGAGGTCTATATAAGCAGAGCTCTCTGGCTAACTAGAGAACCCACTGCTTACTGGC
TTATCGAAATTAATACGACTCACTATAGGGAGACCCAAGCTGGAGACCATGGCGTCCGACGACAAGAAGA
AAACCGTGGATGATGTAATAAAGGAACAGAATCGAGAGTTACGAGGTACACAGAGGGCTATAATCAGAGA
TCGAGCAGCTTTAGAGAAACAAGAAAAACAGCTGGAATTAGAAATTAAGAAAATGGCCAAGATTGGTAAT
AAGGAAGCTTGCAAAGTTTTAGCCAAACAACTTGTGCATCTACGGAAACAGAAGACGAGAACTTTTGCTG
TAAGTTCAAAAGTTACTTCTGAGTCTACACAAACAAAAGTGATGAATTCCCAAATGAAGATGGCTGGAGC
AATGTCTACCACAGCAAAAACAATGCAGGCAGTTAACAAGAAGATGGATCCACAAAAGACATTACAAACA
ATGCAGAATTTCCAGAAGGAAAACATGAAAATGGAAATGACTGAAGAAATGATCAATGATACACTTGATG
ACATCTTTGACGGTTCTGATGACGAAGAAGAAAGCCAGGATATTGTGAATCAAGTTCTTGATGAAATTGG
AATTGAAATTTCTGGAAAGATGGCCAAAGCTCCATCAGCTGCTCGAAGCTTACCATCTGCCTCTACTTCA
AAGGCTACAATCTCAGATGAAGAGATTGAACGGCAACTCAAGGCTTTAGGAGTAGATGGAGGATCCTACC
CATACGACGTCCCAGACTACGCTGGATACCCGTATGATGTTCCGGATTACGCTGGCTACCCATATGACGT
TCCGGATTACGCTTGAGGGCCCTATTCTATAGTGTCACCTAAATGCTAGAGCTCGCTGATCAGCCTCGAC
TGTGCCTTCTAGTTGCCAGCCATCTGTTGTTTGCCCCTCCCCCGTGCCTTCCTTGACCCTGGAAGGTGCC
ACTCCCACTGTCCTTTCCTAATAAAATGAGGAAATTGCATCGCATTGTCTGAGTAGGTGTCATTCTATTC
TGGGGGGTGGGGTGGGGCAGGACAGCAAGGGGGAGGATTGGGAAGACAATAGCAGGCATGCTGGGGATGC
GGTGGGCTCTATGGCTTCTGAGGCGGAAAGAACCAGCTGGGGCTCTAGGGGGTATCCCC
[124 nt withheld, positions 1950-2073]
C
[91 nt withheld, positions 2075-2165]
A
[49 nt withheld, positions 2167-2215]
CCTTTGACGTTGGAGTCCACGTTCTTT
[37 nt withheld, positions 2243-2279]
ACCCTATCTCGGTCTATTCTTTTGATTTATAAGGGATTTTGCCGATTTCGGCCTATTGGTTAAAAAATGA
GCTGATTTAACAAAAATTTAACGCGAATTAATTCTGTGGAATGTGTGTCAGTTAGGGTGTGGAAAGTCCC
CAGGCTCCCCAGCAGGCAGAAGTATGCAAAGCATGCATCTCAATTAGTCAGCAACCAGGTGTGGAAAGTC
CCCAGGCTCCCCAGCAGGCAGAAGTATGCAAAGCATGCATCTCAATTAGTCAGCAACCATAGTCCCGCCC
CTAACTCCGCCCATCCCGCCCCTAACTCCGCCCAGTTCCGCCCATTCTCCGCCCCATGGCTGACTAATTT
TTTTTATTTATGCAGAGGCCGAGGCCGCCTCTGCCTCTGAGCTATTCCAGAAGTAGTGAGGAGGCTTTTT
TGGAGGCCTAGGCTTTTGCAAAAAGCTCCCGGGAGCTTGTATATCCATTTTCGGATCTGATCAAGAGACA
GGATGAGGATCGTTTCGCATGATTGAACAAGATGGATTGCACGCAGGTTCTCCGGCCGCTTGGGTGGAGA
GGCTATTCGGCTATGACTGGGCACAACAGACAATCGGCTGCTCTGATGCCGCCGTGTTCCGGCTGTCAGC
GCAGGGGCGCCCGGTTCTTTTTGTCAAGACCGACCTGTCCGGTGCCCTGAATGAACTGCAGGACGAGGCA
GCGCGGCTATCGTGGCTGGCCACGACGGGCGTTCCTTGCGCAGCTGTGCTCGACGTTGTCACTGAAGCGG
GAAGGGACTGGCTGCTATTGGGCGAAGTGCCGGGGCAGGATCTCCTGTCATCTCACCTTGCTCCTGCCGA
GAAAGTATCCATCATGGCTGATGCAATGCGGCGGCTGCATACGCTTGATCCGGCTACCTGCCCATTCGAC
CACCAAGCGAAACATCGCATCGAGCGAGCACGTACTCGGATGGAAGCCGGTCTTGTCGATCAGGATGATC
TGGACGAAGAGCATCAGGGGCTCGCGCCAGCCGAACTGTTCGCCAGGCTCAAGGCGCGCATGCCCGACGG
CGAGGATCTCGTCGTGACCCATGGCGATGCCTGCTTGCCGAATATCATGGTGGAAAATGGCCGCTTTTCT
GGATTCATCGACTGTGGCCGGCTGGGTGTGGCGGACCGCTATCAGGACATAGCGTTGGCTACCCGTGATA
TTGCTGAAGAGCTTGGCGGCGAATGGGCTGACCGCTTCCTCGTGCTTTACGGTATCGCCGCTCCCGATTC
GCAGCGCATCGCCTTCTATCGCCTTCTTGACGAGTTCTTCTGAGCGGGACTCTGGGGTTCGAAATGACCG
ACCAAGCGACGCCCAACCTGCCATCACGAGATTTCGATTCCACCGCCGCCTTCTATGAAAGGTTGGGCTT
CGGAATCGTTTTCCGGGACGCCGGCTGGATGATCCTCCAGCGCGGGGATCTCATGCTGGAGTTCTTCGCC
CACCCCAACTTGTTTATTGCAGCTTATAATGGTTACAAATAAAGCAATAGCATCACAAATTTCACAAATA
AAGCATTTTTTTCACTGCATTCTAGTTGTGGTTTGTCCAAACTCATCAATGTATCTTATCATGTCTGTAT
ACCGTCGACCTCTAGCTAGAGCTTGGCGTAATCATGGTCATAGCTGTTTCCTGTGTGAAATTGTTATCCG
CTCACAATTCCACACAACATACGAGCCGGAAGCATAAAGTGTAAAGCCTGGGGTGCCTAATGAGTGAGCT
AACTCACATTAATTGCGTTGCGCTCACTGCCCGCTTTCCAGTCGGGAAACCTGTCGTGCCAGCTGCATTA
ATGAATCGGCCAACGCGCGGGGAGAGGCGGTTTGCGTATTGGGCGCTCTTCCGCTTCCTCGCTCACTGAC
TCGCTGCGCTCGGTCGTTCGGCTGCGGCGAGCGGTATCAGCTCACTCAAAGGCGGTAATACGGTTATCCA
CAGAATCAGGGGATAACGCAGGAAAGAACATGTGAGCAAAAGGCCAGCAAAAGGCCAGGAACCGTAAAAA
GGCCGCGTTGCTGGCGTTTTTCCATAGGCTCCGCCCCCCTGACGAGCATCACAAAAATCGACGCTCAAGT
CAGAGGTGGCGAAACCCGACAGGACTATAAAGATACCAGGCGTTTCCCCCTGGAAGCTCCCTCGTGCGCT
CTCCTGTTCCGACCCTGCCGCTTACCGGATACCTGTCCGCCTTTCTCCCTTCGGGAAGCGTGGCGCTTTC
TCATAGCTCACGCTGTAGGTATCTCAGTTCGGTGTAGGTCGTTCGCTCCAAGCTGGGCTGTGTGCACGAA
CCCCCCGTTCAGCCCGACCGCTGCGCCTTATCCGGTAACTATCGTCTTGAGTCCAACCCGGTAAGACACG
ACTTATCGCCACTGGCAGCAGCCACTGGTAACAGGATTAGCAGAGCGAGGTATGTAGGCGGTGCTACAGA
GTTCTTGAAGTGGTGGCCTAACTACGGCTACACTAGAAGAACAGTATTTGGTATCTGCGCTCTGCTGAAG
CCAGTTACCTTCGGAAAAAGAGTTGGTAGCTCTTGATCCGGCAAACAAACCACCGCTGGTAGCGGTGGTT
TTTTTGTTTGCAAGCAGCAGATTACGCGCAGAAAAAAAGGATCTCAAGAAGATCCTTTGATCTTTTCTAC
GGGGTCTGACGCTCAGTGGAACGAAAACTCACGTTAAGGGATTTTGGTCATGAGATTATCAAAAAGGATC
TTCACCTAGATCCTTTTAAATTAAAAATGAAGTTTTAAATCAATCTAAAGTATATATGAGTAAACTTGGT
CTGACAGTTACCAATGCTTAATCAGTGAGGCACCTATCTCAGCGATCTGTCTATTTCGTTCATCCATAGT
TGCCTGACTCCCCGTCGTGTAGATAACTACGATACGGGAGGGCTTACCATCTGGCCCCAGTGCTGCAATG
ATACCGCGAGACCCACGCTCACCGGCTCCAGATTTATCAGCAATAAACCAGCCAGCCGGAAGGGCCGAGC
GCAGAAGTGGTCCTGCAACTTTATCCGCCTCCATCCAGTCTATTAATTGTTGCCGGGAAGCTAGAGTAAG
TAGTTCGCCAGTTAATAGTTTGCGCAACGTTGTTGCCATTGCTACAGGCATCGTGGTGTCACGCTCGTCG
TTTGGTATGGCTTCATTCAGCTCCGGTTCCCAACGATCAAGGCGAGTTACATGATCCCCCATGTTGTGCA
AAAAAGCGGTTAGCTCCTTCGGTCCTCCGATCGTTGTCAGAAGTAAGTTGGCCGCAGTGTTATCACTCAT
GGTTATGGCAGCACTGCATAATTCTCTTACTGTCATGCCATCCGTAAGATGCTTTTCTGTGACTGGTGAG
TACTCAACCAAGTCATTCTGAGAATAGTGTATGCGGCGACCGAGTTGCTCTTGCCCGGCGTCAATACGGG
ATAATACCGCGCCACATAGCAGAACTTTAAAAGTGCTCATCATTGGAAAACGTTCTTCGGGGCGAAAACT
CTCAAGGATCTTACCGCTGTTGAGATCCAGTTCGATGTAACCCACTCGTGCACCCAACTGATCTTCAGCA
TCTTTTACTTTCACCAGCGTTTCTGGGTGAGCAAAAACAGGAAGGCAAAATGCCGCAAAAAAGGGAATAA
GGGCGACACGGAAATGTTGAATACTCATACTCTTCCTTTTTCAATATTATTGAAGCATTTATCAGGGTTA
TTGTCTCATGAGCGGATACATATTTGAATGTATTTAGAAAAATAAACAAATAGGGGTTCCGCGCACATTT
CCCCGAAAAGTGCCACCTGACGTCGACGGATCGGGA
